Addgene plasmid #31506: L4440-daf-16af
Depositing lab: Heidi Tissenbaum. Depositing organization: University of Massachusetts, Worcester. Publication: A new DAF-16 isoform regulates longevity. Kwon ES, Narasimhan SD, Yen K, Tissenbaum HA. Nature. 2010 Jul 22. 466(7305):498-502. 10.1038/nature09184 PubMed 20613724.
Backbone
  Vector backbone: L4440
  Backbone size w/o insert (bp): 2790
  Vector type: RNAi
Growth in bacteria
  Bacterial resistance: Ampicillin, 100 μg/mL
  Growth temperature: 37°C
  Growth strain: DH5alpha
  Copy number: Low Copy
Gene/Insert
  Gene/Insert name: daf-16a/f common
  gRNA/shRNA sequence: see View Sequences link below
  Species: C. elegans (nematode)
  Insert size (bp): 328
  Entrez Gene: daf-16 (a.k.a. CELE_R13H8.1)
  Cloning method: Restriction Enzyme; 5′ cloning site HindIII (not destroyed); 3′ cloning site NheI (not destroyed)
  Sequencing primers: 5′ NA; 3′ M13-F20
Terms and licenses: Academic/Nonprofit Terms; Industry Terms: Not Available to Industry
How to cite: L4440-daf-16af was a gift from Heidi Tissenbaum (Addgene plasmid # 31506 ; http://n2t.net/addgene:31506 ; RRID:Addgene_31506)
