[The description below was written by a language model from this plasmid's Addgene catalogue record.]
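Description:
L4440-daf-16af is an RNAi feeding vector for Caenorhabditis elegans, built on the 2,790 bp L4440 backbone. L4440 is the standard double-T7 vector for nematode RNAi: its multiple cloning site is flanked by two opposing T7 promoters, so that both strands of an inserted fragment are transcribed and anneal to form double-stranded RNA. The T7 promoters are a general property of this backbone rather than something listed in the record, which includes no feature table. The plasmid is propagated in E. coli under ampicillin selection and is recorded as low copy. The origin of replication is not specified.

The insert is a 328 bp fragment of the C. elegans daf-16 gene, described as "daf-16a/f common", cloned between HindIII and NheI sites that both remain intact. daf-16 encodes the FOXO-family transcription factor that acts downstream of insulin/IGF-1-like signalling to control lifespan, dauer formation and stress resistance. The insert name indicates that the fragment corresponds to sequence shared by the a and f isoforms, so the resulting dsRNA would be expected to knock down these transcripts together rather than targeting only one of them.

The construct was deposited alongside work on a newly described DAF-16 isoform and its role in longevity. In line with that context, its likely use is isoform-selective RNAi by feeding. In that approach, the plasmid is placed in an E. coli strain that expresses T7 polymerase, and worms eating these bacteria take up the dsRNA, which allows the contributions of the different daf-16 isoforms to ageing-related phenotypes to be compared.
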