>Addgene plasmid #31506 | L4440-daf-16af | addgene partial sequence | sequence record 38005 | M13-F20 5'-TGTAAAACGACGGCCAGT-3'
GCCCCCCCTCGAGGTCGACGGTATCGATAAGCTTATACGGGAGCAATGAGCAATGTGGACAGCTCGGCGG
AGCATCTTCAAACGGGTCGACAGCAATGCTTCATACTCCAGATGGAAGCAATTCTCATCAGACATCGTTT
CCTTCGGATTTCAGAATGTCCGAATCGCCAGACGATACCGTATCGGGAAAAAAGACAACGACCAGACGGA
ACGCTTGGGGAAATATGTCATATGCTGAACTTATCACTACAGCCATTATGGCTAGTCCAGAGAAACGGTT
AACTCTTGCACAAGTTTACGAATGGATGGTCCAGAATGTTCCATACTTCAGGGATAAGGGAGATTCGAAC
AGTTCAGCTAGCCATGGAACCGGTGGATCCACTAGTTCTAGAGCGGCCGCCACCGCGGTGGAGCTCGAAT
TCATCGATGATATCAGATCTGCCGGTCTCCCTATAGTGAGTCGTATTAATTTCGATAAGCCAGGTTGCTT
CCTCGCTCACTGACTCGCTGCGCTCGGTCGTTCGGCTGCGGCGAGCGGTATCAGCTCACTCAAAGGCGGT
AATACGGTTATCCACAGAATCAGGGGATAACGCAGGAAAGAACATGTGAGCAAAAGGCCAGCAAAAGGCC
AGGAACCGTAAAAAGGCCGCGTTGCTGGCGTTTTTCCATAGGCTCCGCCCCCCTGACGAGCATCACAAAA
ATCGACGCTCAAGTCAGAGGTGGCGAAACCCGACAGGACTATAAAGATACCAGGCGTTTCCCCCTGGAAG
CTCCCTCGTGCGCTCTCCTGTTCCGACCCTGCCGCTTACCGG
