>Addgene plasmid #31506 | L4440-daf-16af | depositor partial sequence | sequence record 38239 | L4440-daf-16af sequence 328 bps
CCTATACGGGAGCAATGAGCAATGTGGACAGCTCGGCGGAGCATCTTCAAACGGGTCGACAGCAATGCTT
CATACTCCAGATGGAAGCAATTCTCATCAGACATCGTTTCCTTCGGATTTCAGAATGTCCGAATCGCCAG
ACGATACCGTATCGGGAAAAAAGACAACGACCAGACGGAACGCTTGGGGAAATATGTCATATGCTGAACT
TATCACTACAGCCATTATGGCTAGTCCAGAGAAACGGTTAACTCTTGCACAAGTTTACGAATGGATGGTC
CAGAATGTTCCATACTTCAGGGATAAGGGAGATTCGAACAGTTCAGCT
